>Addgene plasmid #115814 | pscALPS-SIV-DRL vpx | addgene full sequence | sequence record 232477 | Addgene NGS Result
AATCTGCTTAGGGTTAGGCGTTTTGCGCTGCTTCGCGATGTACGGGCCAGATATACGCGCTGTGGAATGT
GTGTCAGTTAGGGTGTGGAAAGTCCCCAGGCTCCCCAGCAGGCAGAAGTATGCAAAGCATGCATCTCAAT
TAGTCAGCAACCAGGTGTGGAAAGTCCCCAGGCTCCCCAGCAGGCAGAAGTATGCAAAGCATGCATCTCA
ATTAGTCAGCAACCATAGTCCCGCCCCTAACTCCGCCCATCCCGCCCCTAACTCCGCCCAGTTCCGCCCA
TTCTCCGCCCCATGGCTGACTAATTTTTTTTATTTATGCAGAGGCCGAGGCCGCCTCTGCCTCTGAGCTA
TTCCAGAAGTAGTGAGGAGGCTTTTTTGGAGGCCTAGGCTTTTGCAAAAAGCTCGCGTTGACATTGATTA
TTGACTAGTTATTAATAGTAATCAATTACGGGGTCATTAGTTCATAGCCCATATATGGAGTTCCGCGTTA
CATAACTTACGGTAAATGGCCCGCCTGGCTGACCGCCCAACGACCCCCGCCCATTGACGTCAATAATGAC
GTATGTTCCCATAGTAACGCCAATAGGGACTTTCCATTGACGTCAATGGGTGGAGTATTTACGGTAAACT
GCCCACTTGGCAGTACATCAAGTGTATCATATGCCAAGTACGCCCCCTATTGACGTCAATGACGGTAAAT
GGCCCGCCTGGCATTATGCCCAGTACATGACCTTATGGGACTTTCCTACTTGGCAGTACATCTACGTATT
AGTCATCGCTATTACCATGGTGATGCGGTTTTGGCAGTACATCAATGGGCGTGGATAGCGGTTTGACTCA
CGGGGATTTCCAAGTCTCCACCCCATTGACGTCAATGGGAGTTTGTTTTGGCACCAAAATCAACGGGACT
TTCCAAAATGTCGTAACAACTCCGCCCCATTGACGCAAATGGGCGGTAGGCGTGTACGGTGGGAGGTCTA
TATAAGCAGCGCGTTTTGCCTGTACTGGGTCTCTCTGGTTAGACCAGATCTGAGCCTGGGAGCTCTCTGG
CTAACTAGGGAACCCACTGCTTAAGCCTCAATAAAGCTTGCCTTGAGTGCTTCAAGTAGTGTGTGCCCGT
CTGTTGTGTGACTCTGGTAACTAGAGATCCCTCAGACCCTTTTAGTCAGTGTGGAAAATCTCTAGCAGTG
GCGCCCGAACAGGGACTTGAAAGCGAAAGGGAAACCAGAGGAGCTCTCTCGACGCAGGACTCGGCTTGCT
GAAGCGCGCACGGCAAGAGGCGAGGGGCGGCGACTGGTGAGTACGCCAAAAATTTTGACTAGCGGAGGCT
AGAAGGAGAGAGATGGGTGCGAGAGCGTCAGTATTAAGCGGGGGAGAATTAGATCGCGATGGGAAAAAAT
TCGGTTAAGGCCAGGGGGAAAGAAAAAATATAAATTAAAACATATAGTATGGGCAAGCAGGGAGCTAGAA
CGATTCGCAGTTAATCCTGGCCTGTTAGAAACATCAGAAGGCTGTAGACAAATACTGGGACAGCTACAAC
CATCCCTTCAGACAGGATCAGAAGAACTTAGATCATTATATAATACAGTAGCAACCCTCTATTGTGTGCA
TCAAAGGATAGAGATAAAAGACACCAAGGAAGCTTTAGACAAGATAGAGGAAGAGCAAAACAAAAGTAAG
ACCACCGCACAGCAAGCGGCCGGCCGCTGATCTTCAGACCTGGAGGAGGAGATATGAGGGACAATTGGAG
AAGTGAATTATATAAATATAAAGTAGTAAAAATTGAACCATTAGGAGTAGCACCCACCAAGGCAAAGAGA
AGAGTGGTGCAGAGAGAAAAAAGAGCAGTGGGAATAGGAGCTTTGTTCCTTGGGTTCTTGGGAGCAGCAG
GAAGCACTATGGGCGCAGCGTCAATGACGCTGACGGTACAGGCCAGACAATTATTGTCTGGTATAGTGCA
GCAGCAGAACAATTTGCTGAGGGCTATTGAGGCGCAACAGCATCTGTTGCAACTCACAGTCTGGGGCATC
AAGCAGCTCCAGGCAAGAATCCTGGCTGTGGAAAGATACCTAAAGGATCAACAGCTCCTGGGGATTTGGG
GTTGCTCTGGAAAACTCATTTGCACCACTGCTGTGCCTTGGAATGCTAGTTGGAGTAATAAATCTCTGGA
ACAGATTTGGAATCACACGACCTGGATGGAGTGGGACAGAGAATTAACAATTACACAAGCTTAATACACT
CCTTAATTGAAGAATCGCAAAACCAGCAAGAAAAGAATGAACAAGAATTATTGGAATTAGATAAATGGGC
AAGTTTGTGGAATTGGTTTAACATAACAAATTGGCTGTGGTATATAAAATTATTCATAATGATAGTAGGA
GGCTTGGTAGGTTTAAGAATAGTTTTTGCTGTACTTTCTATAGTGAATAGAGTTAGGCAGGGATATTCAC
CATTATCGTTTCAGACCCACCTCCCAACCCCGAGGGGACCCGACAGGCCCGAAGGAATAGAAGAAGAAGG
TGGAGAGAGAGACAGAGACAGATCCATTCGATTAGTGAACGGATCGGCACTGCGTGCGCCAATTCTGCAG
ACAAATGGCAGTATTCATCCACAATTTTAAAAGAAAAGGGGGGATTGGGGGGTACAGTGCAGGGGAAAGA
ATAGTAGACATAATAGCAACAGACATACAAACTAAAGAATTACAAAAACAAATTACAAAAATTCAAAATT
TTCGGGTTTATTACAGGGACAGCAGAGATCCAGTTTGGTTAATTAACTGCAGCCCCGATAAAATAAAAGA
TTTTATTTAGTCTCCAGAAAAAGGGGGGAATGAAAGACCCCACCTGTAGGTTTGGCAAGCTAGCTGCAGT
AACGCCATTTTGCAAGGCATGGAAAAATACCAAACCAAGAATAGAGAAGTTCAGATCAAGGGCGGGTACA
TGAAAATAGCTAACGTTGGGCCAAACAGGATATCTGCGGTGAGCAGTTTCGGCCCCGGCCCGGGGCCAAG
AACAGATGGTCACCGCAGTTTCGGCCCCGGCCCGAGGCCAAGAACAGATGGTCCCCAGATATGGCCCAAC
CCTCAGCAGTTTCTTAAGACCCATCAGATGTTTCCAGGCTCCCCCAAGGACCTGAAATGACCCTGCGCCT
TATTTGAATTAACCAATCAGCCTGCTTCTCGCTTCTGTTCGCGCGCTTCTGCTTCCCGAGCTCTATAAAA
GAGCTCACAACCCCTCACTCGGCGCGCCAGTCCTCCGACAGACTGAGTCGCCCGGGGGTCTAGAGCCGCC
ATGGATTATAAAGATGACGATGACAAAGACTATAAAGACGATGACGACAAAGATTACAAGGACGACGACG
ACAAAGCGGCCGCTATGGCGGAAGGACAACCGGCCGAGCGAGCTCCAGCAGAGCCCGTGGGCGCTGGCGA
GGTGGAGCTGGAAGAATGGCTCCAACGATCATTGCTTAGGATCAACCAAGAAGCCAGACTGCACTTTCAT
CCGGAGTTCTTGTTCAGGCTCTGGAATACTTGCATGGAGCATTACCATGACGCACTCCAGCTCAGCTTTA
TTTATAGCAAATACCGATACCTGCTTTTGTTGCAGAAAGCAATGTTCATGCACTTTCAGCAGGGTTGTAG
TTGTGTTCAGGGTCGGCATCCCCCCCCGCTCCGACCCGCTGGTGACAGGCTCCCACCTCCGCCGCCTCCT
GGACTTGTCTAACCCGGGGAATTCTCGACCTTGACTGGCGGCGCGACCTTGAGGCCTGCGTTCGCCTCAG
TTGCCCCCTCTGTGCAATGGGGAGACGCGCCTCATCGCTTGACAACGGCCGAAGAGCCGCCGCGCTTCCG
TCTCCCGCGTGCGCGCGCCATGCTGCCCACCCCCGTTCCGCACTGACCCTCCCCCGTGCCCCGCGTCCCG
TACTGCCGCCCCGCCCCGAGTCCCATGCCGCAGCCACCGCGACGGAGCCCGCAGGCGGGAACCTGCCTCC
GCGCGTTAGCGCGCACGCGCGCCTCATGTGTCGTCCCCATCAGCGCCGGCTTCCGTCTATAGGCCAGATG
CACTGTCACTCTGGCGAAGTCGCAGACCCGATTGGCCGGGACGGAGGCGCGAGACCGGGTTGCGGGCGGG
GCCGAACGTGGTATAAAAGGGGCGGGAGGCCAGGCTCGTGCCGTTTTGCAGACGCCACCGCCGAGGAAAA
CCGTGTACTATTAGCCACGCGTGCCACCATGACCGAGTACAAGCCCACGGTGCGCCTCGCCACCCGCGAC
GACGTCCCCCGGGCCGTACGCACCCTCGCCGCCGCGTTCGCCGACTACCCCGCCACGCGCCACACCGTCG
ACCCGGACCGCCACATCGAGCGGGTCACCGAGCTGCAAGAACTCTTCCTCACGCGCGTCGGGCTCGACAT
CGGCAAGGTGTGGGTCGCGGACGACGGCGCCGCGGTGGCGGTCTGGACCACGCCGGAGAGCGTCGAAGCG
GGGGCGGTGTTCGCCGAGATCGGCCCGCGCATGGCCGAGTTGAGCGGTTCCCGGCTGGCCGCGCAGCAAC
AGATGGAAGGCCTCCTGGCGCCGCACCGGCCCAAGGAGCCCGCGTGGTTCCTGGCCACCGTCGGCGTCTC
GCCCGACCACCAGGGCAAGGGTCTGGGCAGCGCCGTCGTGCTCCCCGGAGTGGAGGCGGCCGAGCGCGCC
GGGGTGCCCGCCTTCCTGGAGACCTCCGCGCCCCGCAACCTCCCCTTCTACGAGCGGCTCGGCTTCACCG
TCACCGCCGACGTCGAGGTGCCCGAAGGACCGCGCACCTGGTGCATGACCCGCAAGCCCGGTGCCTGAGC
GATCGCTAATCAACCTCTGGATTACAAAATTTGTGAAAGATTGACTGGTATTCTTAACTATGTTGCTCCT
TTTACGCTATGTGGATACGCTGCTTTAATGCCTTTGTATCATGCTATTGCTTCCCGTATGGCTTTCATTT
TCTCCTCCTTGTATAAATCCTGGTTGCTGTCTCTTTATGAGGAGTTGTGGCCCGTTGTCAGGCAACGTGG
CGTGGTGTGCACTGTGTTTGCTGACGCAACCCCCACTGGTTGGGGCATTGCCACCACCTGTCAGCTCCTT
TCCGGGACTTTCGCTTTCCCCCTCCCTATTGCCACGGCGGAACTCATCGCCGCCTGCCTTGCCCGCTGCT
GGACAGGGGCTCGGCTGTTGGGCACTGACAATTCCGTGGTGTTGTCGGGGAAGCTGACGTCCTTTCCATG
GCTGCTCGCCTGTGTTGCCACCTGGATTCTGCGCGGGACGTCCTTCTGCTACGTCCCTTCGGCCCTCAAT
CCAGCGGACCTTCCTTCCCGCGGCCTGCTGCCGGCTCTGCGGCCTCTTCCGCGTCTTCGCCTTCGCCCTC
AGACGAGTCGGATCTCCCTTTGGGCCGCCTCCCCGCTTAATCGCGTCGAGACCTAGAAAAACATGGAGCA
ATCACAAGTAGCAATACAGCAGCTACCAATGCTGATTGTGCCTGGCTAGAAGCACAAGAGGAGGAGGAGG
TGGGTTTTCCAGTCACACCTCAGGTACCTTTAAGACCAATGACTTACAAGGCAGCTGTAGATCTTAGCCA
CTTTTTAAAAGAAAAGGGGGGACTGGAAGGGCTAATTCACTCCCAACGAAGACAAGATATCCTTGATCTG
TGGATCTACCACACACAAGGCTACTTCCCTGATTGGCAGAACTACACACCAGGGCCAGGGATCAGATATC
CACTGACCTTTGGATGGTGCTACAAGCTAGTACCAGTTGAGCAAGAGAAGGTAGAAGAAGCCAATGAAGG
AGAGAACACCCGCTTGTTACACCCTGTGAGCCTGCATGGGATGGATGACCCGGAGAGAGAAGTATTAGAG
TGGAGGTTTGACAGCCGCCTAGCATTTCATCACATGGCCCGAGAGCTGCATCCGGACTGTACTGGGTCTC
TCTGGTTAGACCAGATCTGAGCCTGGGAGCTCTCTGGCTAACTAGGGAACCCACTGCTTAAGCCTCAATA
AAGCTTGCCTTGAGTGCTTCAAGTAGTGTGTGCCCGTCTGTTGTGTGACTCTGGTAACTAGAGATCCCTC
AGACCCTTTTAGTCAGTGTGGAAAATCTCTAGCAGGGCCCGTTTCATGTGAGCAAAAGGCCAGCAAAAGG
CCAGGAACCGTAAAAAGGCCGCGTTGCTGGCGTTTTTCCATAGGCTCCGCCCCCCTGACGAGCATCACAA
AAATCGACGCTCAAGTCAGAGGTGGCGAAACCCGACAGGACTATAAAGATACCAGGCGTTTCCCCCTGGA
AGCTCCCTCGTGCGCTCTCCTGTTCCGACCCTGCCGCTTACCGGATACCTGTCCGCCTTTCTCCCTTCGG
GAAGCGTGGCGCTTTCTCATAGCTCACGCTGTAGGTATCTCAGTTCGGTGTAGGTCGTTCGCTCCAAGCT
GGGCTGTGTGCACGAACCCCCCGTTCAGCCCGACCGCTGCGCCTTATCCGGTAACTATCGTCTTGAGTCC
AACCCGGTAAGACACGACTTATCGCCACTGGCAGCAGCCACTGGTAACAGGATTAGCAGAGCGAGGTATG
TAGGCGGTGCTACAGAGTTCTTGAAGTGGTGGCCTAACTACGGCTACACTAGAAGAACAGTATTTGGTAT
CTGCGCTCTGCTGAAGCCAGTTACCTTCGGAAAAAGAGTTGGTAGCTCTTGATCCGGCAAACAAACCACC
GCTGGTAGCGGTGGTTTTTTTGTTTGCAAGCAGCAGATTACGCGCAGAAAAAAAGGATCTCAAGAAGATC
CTTTGATCTTTTCTACGGGGTCTGACGCTCAGTGGAACGAAAACTCACGTTAAGGGATTTTGGTCATGAG
ATTATCAAAAAGGATCTTCACCTAGATCCTTTTAAATTAAAAATGAAGTTTTAAATCAATCTAAAGTATA
TATGAGTAAACTTGGTCTGACAGTTACCAATGCTTAATCAGTGAGGCACCTATCTCAGCGATCTGTCTAT
TTCGTTCATCCATAGTTGCCTGACTCCCCGTCGTGTAGATAACTACGATACGGGAGGGCTTACCATCTGG
CCCCAGTGCTGCAATGATACCGCGAGACCCACGCTCACCGGCTCCAGATTTATCAGCAATAAACCAGCCA
GCCGGAAGGGCCGAGCGCAGAAGTGGTCCTGCAACTTTATCCGCCTCCATCCAGTCTATTAATTGTTGCC
GGGAAGCTAGAGTAAGTAGTTCGCCAGTTAATAGTTTGCGCAACGTTGTTGCCATTGCTACAGGCATCGT
GGTGTCACGCTCGTCGTTTGGTATGGCTTCATTCAGCTCCGGTTCCCAACGATCAAGGCGAGTTACATGA
TCCCCCATGTTGTGCAAAAAAGCGGTTAGCTCCTTCGGTCCTCCGATCGTTGTCAGAAGTAAGTTGGCCG
CAGTGTTATCACTCATGGTTATGGCAGCACTGCATAATTCTCTTACTGTCATGCCATCCGTAAGATGCTT
TTCTGTGACTGGTGAGTACTCAACCAAGTCATTCTGAGAATAGTGTATGCGGCGACCGAGTTGCTCTTGC
CCGGCGTCAATACGGGATAATACCGCGCCACATAGCAGAACTTTAAAAGTGCTCATCATTGGAAAACGTT
CTTCGGGGCGAAAACTCTCAAGGATCTTACCGCTGTTGAGATCCAGTTCGATGTAACCCACTCGTGCACC
CAACTGATCTTCAGCATCTTTTACTTTCACCAGCGTTTCTGGGTGAGCAAAAACAGGAAGGCAAAATGCC
GCAAAAAAGGGAATAAGGGCGACACGGAAATGTTGAATACTCATACTCTTCCTTTTTCAATATTATTGAA
GCATTTATCAGGGTTATTGTCTCATGAGCGGATACATATTTGAATGTATTTAGAAAAATAAACAAATAGG
GGTTCCGCGCACATTTCCCCGAAAAGTGCCACCTGACGTCGACGGATCGGGAGATCTCCCGATCCCCTAT
GGTGCACTCTCAGTACAATCTGCTCTGATGCCGCATAGTTAAGCCAGTATCTGCTCCCTGCTTGTGTGTT
GGAGGTCGCTGAGTAGTGCGCGAGCAAAATTTAAGCTACAACAAGGCAAGGCTTGACCGACAATTGCATG
AAG
Features (pLannotate 1.2.2; 20 found; start..end, strand, type, name):
     69..398     +  promoter       SV40 promoter: SV40 enhancer and early promoter
    410..789     +  enhancer       CMV enhancer: human cytomegalovirus immediate early enhancer
    790..989     +  promoter       CMV promoter: human cytomegalovirus (CMV) immediate early promoter
   1007..1187    +  LTR            5' LTR (truncated): truncated 5' long terminal repeat (LTR) from HIV-1
   1234..1359    +  misc_feature   HIV-1 Ψ: packaging signal of human immunodeficiency virus type 1
   1343..1681    +  CDS            HIV-1 gag (fragment): gag protein from human immunodeficiency virus 1; gag
   1856..2089    +  misc_feature   RRE: The Rev response element (RRE) of HIV-1 allows for Rev-dependent mRNA export from the nucleus to the cytoplasm.
   2210..2452    +  CDS            env (fragment): ENV_HV2ST - Experimental evidence at protein level: Swiss-Prot protein existence level 1. The gp120-gp41 heterodimer allows rapid transcytosis of the virus through CD4 negative cells such as simple epithelial monolayers of the intestinal, rectal and endocervical epithelial barriers. Both gp120 and gp41 specifically recognize glycosphingolipids galactosyl- ceramide (GalCer) or 3' sulfo-galactosyl-ceramide (GalS) present in the lipid rafts structures of epithelial cells. Binding to these alternative receptors allows the rapid transcytosis of the virus through the epithelial cells. This transcyto
   2465..2565    +  CDS            Rev (fragment): human immunodeficiency virus 1 (HIV-1) Rev protein; rev; enhances nuclear export of unspliced and incompletely spliced viral mRNAs
   2615..2732    +  misc_feature   cPPT/CTS: central polypurine tract and central termination sequence of HIV-1
   2869..3276    +  promoter       SFFV promoter: spleen focus-forming virus long terminal repeat (LTR) promoter
   3342..3364    +  CDS            FLAG (fragment): FLAG® epitope tag, followed by an enterokinase cleavage site
   4229..4828    +  CDS            PuroR: puromycin N-acetyltransferase; pac from Streptomyces alboniger; confers resistance to puromycin
   4838..5426    +  misc_feature   WPRE: woodchuck hepatitis virus posttranscriptional regulatory element
   5437..5937    +  CDS            nef (fragment): NEF_HV1LA - Experimental evidence at protein level: Swiss-Prot protein existence level 1. Extracellular Nef protein targets CD4(+) T-lymphocytes for apoptosis by interacting with CXCR4 surface receptors. From Human immunodeficiency virus type 1 group M subtype B (isolate Lai) (HIV-1).
   5944..6124    +  LTR            5' LTR (truncated): truncated 5' long terminal repeat (LTR) from HIV-1
   6195..6783    -  rep_origin     ori: high-copy-number ColE1/pMB1/pBR322/pUC origin of replication
   6954..7814    -  CDS            AmpR: β-lactamase; bla; confers resistance to ampicillin, carbenicillin, and related antibiotics
   7815..7919    -  promoter       AmpR promoter: bla
   7978..8030    -  misc_feature   bom (fragment): basis of mobility region from pBR322
