[The description below was written by a language model from this plasmid's Addgene catalogue record and pLannotate feature annotations shown in this document.]
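Description:
pscALPS-SIV-DRL vpx is an HIV-1-based lentiviral transfer vector built on the pscALPS Puro backbone. It is designed to deliver a codon-optimized Vpx gene from the simian immunodeficiency virus SIVDRL together with puromycin resistance. In bacteria it is maintained through a high-copy ColE1/pUC-type origin and selected with ampicillin via the β-lactamase gene. A fragment of the pBR322 bom region is also annotated in the backbone.

The viral genome is transcribed from a CMV enhancer/promoter placed directly upstream of a truncated HIV-1 5' LTR, with an SV40 enhancer/early promoter further upstream. It is followed by the Ψ packaging signal with a partial gag sequence, the Rev response element for Rev-dependent nuclear export, and the cPPT/CTS, which aids nuclear import of the reverse-transcribed genome. Within this frame, the SFFV LTR promoter drives Vpx carrying an N-terminal 3xFLAG tag. The annotation software detected only a FLAG fragment and did not label the Vpx coding sequence itself, which presumably lies in the unannotated stretch after the tag. The PuroR gene sits downstream, separated from the tag by a gap of several hundred bases. The record does not state what element drives puromycin N-acetyltransferase expression, so whether it depends on an internal promoter, an IRES or another linkage is unknown. A WPRE follows to enhance transcript expression, and then come a nef fragment and a truncated 3' LTR.

Once packaged with helper functions supplied in trans, the vector allows stable transduction and puromycin selection of mammalian cells that express detectable, FLAG-tagged Vpx. The associated study examined how primate immunodeficiency virus Vpx and Vpr proteins counteract transcriptional repression of proviruses by the HUSH complex.
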