Addgene plasmid #115814: pscALPS-SIV-DRL vpx
Purpose: Encodes codon optimized 3xFLAG-SIVDRL Vpx (KM378563) and puromycin resistance protein
Depositing lab: Jeremy Luban. Depositing organization: University of Massachusetts, Worcester. Publication: Primate immunodeficiency virus proteins Vpx and Vpr counteract transcriptional repression of proviruses by the HUSH complex. Yurkovetskiy L, Guney MH, Kim K, Goh SL, McCauley S, Dauphin A, Diehl WE, Luban J. Nat Microbiol. 2018 Dec;3(12):1354-1361. doi: 10.1038/s41564-018-0256-x. Epub 2018 Oct 8. PubMed 30297740.
Backbone
  Vector backbone: pscALPS Puro
  Vector type: Lentiviral
  Selectable markers: Puromycin
Growth in bacteria
  Bacterial resistance: Ampicillin, 100 μg/mL
  Growth temperature: 30°C
  Growth strain: NEB Stable
  Copy number: High Copy
Gene/Insert
  Gene/Insert name: SIVDRL Vpx (KM378563)
  Promoter: SFFV
  Tag / fusion protein: 3x-FLAG (N terminal on insert)
  Cloning method: Restriction Enzyme; 5′ cloning site XbaI (unknown if destroyed); 3′ cloning site EcoRI (unknown if destroyed)
Terms and licenses: Academic/Nonprofit Terms; Industry Terms: Not Available to Industry
Depositor comments: PuroR . Please visit https://www.biorxiv.org/content/early/2018/04/03/293001 for bioRxiv preprint.
How to cite: pscALPS-SIV-DRL vpx was a gift from Jeremy Luban (Addgene plasmid # 115814 ; http://n2t.net/addgene:115814 ; RRID:Addgene_115814)
