>Addgene plasmid #115814 | pscALPS-SIV-DRL vpx | depositor partial sequence | sequence record 218763 | SIV DRL Vpx
TCTAGAGCCGCCATGGATTATAAAGATGACGATGACAAAGACTATAAAGACGATGACGACAAAGATTACA
AGGACGACGACGACAAAGCGGCCGCTATGGCGGAAGGACAACCGGCCGAGCGAGCTCCAGCAGAGCCCGT
GGGCGCTGGCGAGGTGGAGCTGGAAGAATGGCTCCAACGATCATTGCTTAGGATCAACCAAGAAGCCAGA
CTGCACTTTCATCCGGAGTTCTTGTTCAGGCTCTGGAATACTTGCATGGAGCATTACCATGACGCACTCC
AGCTCAGCTTTATTTATAGCAAATACCGATACCTGCTTTTGTTGCAGAAAGCAATGTTCATGCACTTTCA
GCAGGGTTGTAGTTGTGTTCAGGGTCGGCATCCCCCCCCGCTCCGACCCGCTGGTGACAGGCTCCCACCT
CCGCCGCCTCCTGGACTTGTCTAACCCGGGGAATTC
